>Addgene plasmid #72157 | Sema4d-Fc-His | depositor full sequence | sequence record 138947 | Full sequence
GTCGAGGTCTCGACGGTATCGATTGACATTGATTATTGACTAGCTAGTTATTAATAGTAATCAATTACGG
GGTCATTAGTTCATAGCCCATATATGGAGTTCCGCGTTACATAACTTACGGTAAATGGCCCGCCTGGCTG
ACCGCCCAACGACCCCCGCCCATTGACGTCAATAATGACGTATGTTCCCATAGTAACGCCAATAGGGACT
TTCCATTGACGTCAATGGGTGGAGTATTTACGGTAAACTGCCCACTTGGCAGTACATCAAGTGTATCATA
TGCCAAGTCCGCCCCCTATTGACGTCAATGACGGTAAATGGCCCGCCTGGCATTATGCCCAGTACATGAC
CTTACGGGACTTTCCTACTTGGCAGTACATCTACGTATTAGTCATCGCTATTACCATGGTGATGCGGTTT
TGGCAGTACACCAATGGGCGTGGATAGCGGTTTGACTCACGGGGATTTCCAAGTCTCCACCCCATTGACG
TCAATGGGAGTTTGTTTTGGCACCAAAATCAACGGGACTTTCCAAAATGTCGTAATAACCCCGCCCCGTT
GACGCAAATGGGCGGTAGGCGTGTACGGTGGGAGGTCTATATAAGCAGAGCTCGTTTAGTGAACCGTCAG
ATCGCCTGGAGACGCCATCCACGCTGTTTTGACCTCCATAGAAGACACCGGGACCGATCCAGCCTCCGCG
GCCGGGAACGGTGCATTGGAACGCGGATTCCCCGTGCCAAGAGTGACGTAAGTACCGCCTATAGACTCTA
TAGGCACACCCCTTTGGCTCTTATGCATGCTATACTGTTTTTGGCTTGGGGCCTATACACCCCCGCTTCC
ATATGCTATAGGTGATGGTATAGCTTAGCCTATAGGTGTGGGTTATTGACCATTATTGACCACTCCCCTA
TTGGTGACGATACTTTCCATTACTAATCCATAACATGGCTCTTTGCCACAACTATCTCTATTGGCTATAT
GCCAATACTCTGTCCTTCAGAGACTGACACGGACTCTGTATTTTTACAGGATGGGGTCCCATTTATTATT
TACAAATTCACATATACAACAACGCCGTCCCCCGTGCCCGCAGTTTTTATTAAACATAGCGTGGGATCTC
CACGCGAATCTCGGGTACGTGTTCCGGACATGGGCTCTTCTCCGGTAGCGGCGGAGCTTCCACATCCGAG
CCCTGGTCCCATGCCTCCAGCGGCTCATGGTCGCTCGGCAGCTCCTTGCTCCTAACAGTGGAGGCCAGAC
TTAGGCACAGCACAATGCCCACCACCACCAGTGTGCCGCACAAGGCCGTGGCGGTAGGGTATGTGTCTGA
AAATGAGCTCGGAGATTGGGCTCGCACCGCTGACGCAGATGGAAGACTTAAGGCAGCGGCAGAAGAAGAT
GCAGGCAGCTGAGTTGTTGTATTCTGATAAGAGTCAGAGGTAACTCCCGTTGCGGTGCTGTTAACGGTGG
AGGGCAGTGTAGTCTGAGCAGTACTCGTTGCTGCCGCGCGCGCCACCAGACATAATAGCTGACAGACTAA
CAGACTGTTCCTTTCCATGGGTCTTTTCTGCAGAAGCTTGAATTCTCGAGGATCCGCGGCCGCGCCACCA
TGAGGATGTGTGCCCCCGTTAGGGGGCTGTTCTTGGCCCTGGTGGTAGTGTTGAGAACCGCGGTGGCATT
TGCACCTGTGCCTCGGCTCACCTGGGAACATGGAGAGGTAGGTCTGGTGCAGTTTCACAAGCCAGGCATC
TTTAACTACTCGGCCTTGCTGATGAGTGAGGACAAAGACACTCTGTATGTAGGCGCCCGGGAAGCAGTCT
TTGCAGTGAATGCGCTGAACATCTCTGAGAAGCAACATGAGGTATATTGGAAGGTCTCTGAAGACAAAAA
ATCCAAGTGTGCAGAGAAGGGGAAATCAAAGCAGACGGAATGCCTAAACTACATTCGAGTACTACAGCCA
CTAAGCAGCACTTCCCTCTATGTGTGTGGGACCAATGCGTTCCAGCCCACCTGTGACCACCTGAACTTGA
CATCCTTCAAGTTTCTGGGGAAAAGTGAAGATGGCAAAGGAAGATGCCCCTTCGACCCCGCCCACAGCTA
CACATCAGTCATGGTTGGGGGCGAGCTCTACTCTGGGACGTCCTATAATTTCTTGGGCAGTGAACCCATC
ATCTCTCGAAACTCTTCCCACAGTCCCTTGAGGACGGAGTATGCCATCCCGTGGCTGAACGAGCCTAGCT
TCGTCTTTGCTGACGTGATCCAGAAAAGCCCAGATGGTCCGGAGGGTGAAGATGACAAGGTCTACTTCTT
TTTTACGGAGGTATCCGTGGAGTACGAATTCGTCTTCAAGTTGATGATCCCGCGAGTTGCCAGGGTGTGC
AAGGGCGACCAGGGCGGCCTGCGGACTTTGCAAAAAAAGTGGACCTCCTTCCTAAAGGCCAGGCTGATCT
GCTCCAAGCCAGACAGTGGCCTGGTCTTCAACATACTTCAGGATGTGTTTGTGCTGAGGGCCCCGGGCCT
CAAGGAGCCTGTGTTCTATGCGGTCTTCACCCCACAGCTGAACAATGTGGGTCTGTCAGCGGTGTGCGCC
TACACACTGGCCACGGTGGAGGCAGTCTTCTCCCGTGGAAAGTACATGCAGAGTGCCACAGTGGAGCAGT
CTCACACCAAGTGGGTGCGCTACAATGGCCCAGTGCCCACTCCCCGACCTGGAGCGTGTATCGACAGTGA
GGCCCGGGCAGCCAACTACACCAGCTCCTTGAATCTCCCAGACAAAACACTGCAGTTTGTAAAAGACCAC
CCTTTGATGGATGACTCAGTGACCCCGATAGACAACAGACCCAAGCTGATCAAAAAAGATGTAAACTACA
CCCAGATAGTGGTAGACAGGACCCAGGCCCTGGATGGGACTTTCTACGACGTCATGTTCATCAGCACAGA
CCGGGGAGCTCTGCATAAAGCAGTCATCCTCACAAAAGAGGTGCATGTCATCGAGGAGACCCAACTCTTC
CGGGACTCTGAACCGGTCCTAACTCTGCTGCTATCGTCAAAGAAGGGGAGGAAGTTTGTCTATGCAGGCT
CCAACTCTGGAGTGGTCCAAGCGCCCCTGGCATTCTGCGAAAAGCACGGTAGCTGTGAAGACTGTGTGTT
AGCACGGGACCCCTACTGTGCCTGGAGCCCAGCCATCAAGGCCTGTGTTACCCTGCACCAGGAAGAGGCC
TCCAGCAGGGGCTGGATTCAGGACATGAGCGGTGACACATCCTCATGCCTGGATAAGAGTAAAGAAAGTT
TCAACCAGCATTTTTTCAAGCACGGCGGCACAGCGGAACTCAAATGTTTCCAAAAGTCCAACCTAGCCCG
GGTGGTATGGAAGTTCCAGAATGGCGAGTTGAAGGCCGCAAGTCCCAAGTACGGCTTTGTGGGCAGGAAG
CACCTGCTCATCTTCAACCTGTCGGACGGAGACAGCGGCGTGTACCAGTGCCTGTCAGAGGAAAGGGTGA
GGAATAAAACGGTCTCCCAGCTGCTGGCCAAGCACGTTCTGGAAGTGAAGATGGTACCTCGGACCCCCCC
CTCACCTACCTCAGAGGATGCTCAGACAGAAGGTAGTAAGATCACATCCAAAATGCCGGTTGCATCTACC
CAGGGGTCCTCTCCCCCTACCCCGGCTCTGTGGGCAACCTCCCCCAGAGCCGCCACCCTACCTCCCAAGT
CCTCCTCCGGCACATCCTGTGAACCAAAGATGGTCATCAACACGGTCCCCCAGCTCCACTCAGAGAAGAC
GGTGTATCTCAAGTCCAGTGACAACGGCGCGCCTGACAAAACTCACACATGCCCACCGTGCCCAGCACCT
GAACTCCTGGGGGGACCGTCAGTCTTCCTCTTCCCCCCAAAACCCAAGGACACCCTCATGATCTCCCGGA
CCCCTGAGGTCACATGCGTGGTGGTGGACGTGAGCCACGAAGACCCTGAGGTCAAGTTCAACTGGTACGT
GGACGGCGTGGAGGTGCATAATGCCAAGACAAAGCCGCGGGAGGAGCAGTACAACAGCACGTACCGTGTG
GTCAGCGTCCTCACCGTCCTGCACCAGGACTGGCTGAATGGCAAGGAGTACAAGTGCAAGGTCTCCAACA
AAGCCCTCCCAGCCCCCATCGAGAAAACCATCTCCAAAGCCAAAGGGCAGCCCCGAGAACCACAGGTGTA
TACCCTGCCCCCATCCCGGGATGAGCTGACCAAGAACCAGGTCAGCCTGACCTGCCTGGTCAAAGGCTTC
TATCCCAGCGACATCGCCGTGGAGTGGGAGAGCAATGGGCAGCCGGAGAACAACTACAAGACCACGCCTC
CCGTGCTGGACTCCGACGGCTCCTTCTTCCTCTACAGCAAGCTCACCGTGGACAAGAGCAGGTGGCAGCA
GGGGAACGTCTTCTCATGCTCCGTGATGCATGAGGCTCTGCACAACCACTACACGCAGAAGAGCCTCTCC
CTGTCTCCGGGTAAAGGCGGCCATCATCACCATCACCATTAATCTAGAGATCTTATTAAAGCAGAACTTG
TTTATTGCAGCTTATAATGGTTACAAATAAAGCAATAGCATCACAAATTTCACAAATAAAGCATTTTTTT
CACTGCATTCTAGTTGTGGTTTGTCCAAACTCATCAATGTATCTTATCATGTCTGGTCGACTCTAGCTAG
ACTCTTCCGCTTCCTCGCTCACTGACTCGCTGCGCTCGGTCGTTCGGCTGCGGCGAGCGGTATCAGCTCA
CTCAAAGGCGGTAATACGGTTATCCACAGAATCAGGGGATAACGCAGGAAAGAACATGTGAGCAAAAGGC
CAGCAAAAGGCCAGGAACCGTAAAAAGGCCGCGTTGCTGGCGTTTTTCCATAGGCTCCGCCCCCCTGACG
AGCATCACAAAAATCGACGCTCAAGTCAGAGGTGGCGAAACCCGACAGGACTATAAAGATACCAGGCGTT
TCCCCCTGGAAGCTCCCTCGTGCGCTCTCCTGTTCCGACCCTGCCGCTTACCGGATACCTGTCCGCCTTT
CTCCCTTCGGGAAGCGTGGCGCTTTCTCATAGCTCACGCTGTAGGTATCTCAGTTCGGTGTAGGTCGTTC
GCTCCAAGCTGGGCTGTGTGCACGAACCCCCCGTTCAGCCCGACCGCTGCGCCTTATCCGGTAACTATCG
TCTTGAGTCCAACCCGGTAAGACACGACTTATCGCCACTGGCAGCAGCCACTGGTAACAGGATTAGCAGA
GCGAGGTATGTAGGCGGTGCTACAGAGTTCTTGAAGTGGTGGCCTAACTACGGCTACACTAGAAGAACAG
TATTTGGTATCTGCGCTCTGCTGAAGCCAGTTACCTTCGGAAAAAGAGTTGGTAGCTCTTGATCCGGCAA
ACAAACCACCGCTGGTAGCGGTGGTTTTTTTGTTTGCAAGCAGCAGATTACGCGCAGAAAAAAAGGATCT
CAAGAAGATCCTTTGATCTTTTCTACGGGGTCTGACGCTCAGTGGAACGAAAACTCACGTTAAGGGATTT
TGGTCATGAGATTATCAAAAAGGATCTTCACCTAGATCCTTTTAAATTAAAAATGAAGTTTTAAATCAAT
CTAAAGTATATATGAGTAAACTTGGTCTGACAGTTACCAATGCTTAATCAGTGAGGCACCTATCTCAGCG
ATCTGTCTATTTCGTTCATCCATAGTTGCCTGACTCCCCGTCGTGTAGATAACTACGATACGGGAGGGCT
TACCATCTGGCCCCAGTGCTGCAATGATACCGCGAGACCCACGCTCACCGGCTCCAGATTTATCAGCAAT
AAACCAGCCAGCCGGAAGGGCCGAGCGCAGAAGTGGTCCTGCAACTTTATCCGCCTCCATCCAGTCTATT
AATTGTTGCCGGGAAGCTAGAGTAAGTAGTTCGCCAGTTAATAGTTTGCGCAACGTTGTTGCCATTGCTA
CAGGCATCGTGGTGTCACGCTCGTCGTTTGGTATGGCTTCATTCAGCTCCGGTTCCCAACGATCAAGGCG
AGTTACATGATCCCCCATGTTGTGCAAAAAAGCGGTTAGCTCCTTCGGTCCTCCGATCGTTGTCAGAAGT
AAGTTGGCCGCAGTGTTATCACTCATGGTTATGGCAGCACTGCATAATTCTCTTACTGTCATGCCATCCG
TAAGATGCTTTTCTGTGACTGGTGAGTACTCAACCAAGTCATTCTGAGAATAGTGTATGCGGCGACCGAG
TTGCTCTTGCCCGGCGTCAATACGGGATAATACCGCGCCACATAGCAGAACTTTAAAAGTGCTCATCATT
GGAAAACGTTCTTCGGGGCGAAAACTCTCAAGGATCTTACCGCTGTTGAGATCCAGTTCGATGTAACCCA
CTCGTGCACCCAACTGATCTTCAGCATCTTTTACTTTCACCAGCGTTTCTGGGTGAGCAAAAACAGGAAG
GCAAAATGCCGCAAAAAAGGGAATAAGGGCGACACGGAAATGTTGAATACTCATACTCTTCCTTTTTCAA
TATTATTGAAGCATTTATCAGGGTTATTGTCTCATGAGCGGATACATATTTGAATGTATTTAGAAAAATA
AACAAATAGGGGTTCCGCGCACATTTCCCCGAAAAGTGCCACCTGACGTCTAAGAAACCATTATTATCAT
GACATTAACCTATAAAAATAGGCGTATCACGAGGCCCTTTCGTCTCGCGCGTTTCGGTGATGACGGTGAA
AACCTCTGACACATGCAGCTCCCGGAGGAATGTGTGTCAGTTAGGGTGTGGAAAGTCCCCAGGCTCCCCA
GGCAGGCAGAAGTATGCAAAGCATGCATCTCAATTAGTCAGCAACCAGGTGTGGAAAGTCCCCAGGCTCC
CCAGCAGGCAGAAGTATGCAAAGCATGCATCTCAATTAGTCAGCAACCATAGTCCCGCCCCTAACTCCGC
CCATCCCGCCCCTAACTCCGCCCAGTTCCGCCCATTCTCCGCCCCATGGCTGACTAATTTTTTTTATTTA
TGCAGAGGCCGAGGCCGCCTCTGCCTCTGAGCTATTCCAGAAGTAGTGAGGAGGCTTTTTTGGAGGCCTA
GGCTTTTGCAAAAAGCTCCCGGGAGCTTGTATATCCATTTTCGTCCCGGAGACGGTCACAGCTTGTCTGT
AAGCGGATGCCGGGAGCAGACAAGCCCGTCAGGGCGCGTCAGCGGGTGTTGGCGGGTGTCGGGGCTGGCT
TAACTATGCGGCATCAGAGCAGATTGTACTGAGAGTGCACCATATGCGGTGTGAAATACCGCACAGATGC
GTAAGGAGAAAATACCGCATCAGGAAATTGTAAGCGTTAATATTTTGTTAAAATTCGCGTTAAATTTTTG
TTAAATCAGCTCATTTTTTAACCAATAGGCCGAAATCGGCAAAATCCCTTATAAATCAAAAGAATAGACC
GAGATAGGGT
[37 nt withheld, positions 7431-7467]
AAAGAACGTGGACTCCAACGTCAAAGG
[49 nt withheld, positions 7495-7543]
T
[91 nt withheld, positions 7545-7635]
G
[124 nt withheld, positions 7637-7760]
CCATTCGCCATTCAGGCTGCGCAACTGTTGGGAAGGGCGATCGGTGCGGGCCTCTTCGCTATTACGCCAG
CTGGCGAAAGGGGGATGTGCTGCAAGGCGATTAAGTTGGGTAACGCCAGGGTTTTCCCAGTCACGACGTT
GTAAAACGACGGCCAGTGAATT
Features (pLannotate 1.2.2; 14 found; start..end, strand, type, name):
     25..408     +  enhancer       CMV enhancer: human cytomegalovirus immediate early enhancer
    410..609     +  promoter       CMV promoter: human cytomegalovirus (CMV) immediate early promoter
    748..1573    +  intron         CMV intron A: human cytomegalovirus intron A (Chapman et al., 1991)
   1610..3805    +  CDS            Sema4d (fragment): SEM4D_MOUSE - Also known as Semacl2, Semaj. Experimental evidence at protein level: Swiss-Prot protein existence level 1. Cell surface receptor for PLXNB1 and PLXNB2 that plays an important role in cell-cell signaling (By similarity). Regulates GABAergic synapse development (PubMed:23699507, PubMed:29981480). Promotes the development of inhibitory synapses in a PLXNB1-dependent manner (PubMed:23699507, PubMed:29981480). Modulates the complexity and arborization of developing neurites in hippocampal neurons by activating PLXNB1 and interaction with PLXNB1 mediates activation of RHOA (By similar
   3704..4495    +  CDS            IGHG1 (fragment): IGHG1_HUMAN - Experimental evidence at protein level: Swiss-Prot protein existence level 1. Constant region of immunoglobulin heavy chains. Immunoglobulins, also known as antibodies, are membrane-bound or secreted glycoproteins produced by B lymphocytes. In the recognition phase of humoral immunity, the membrane-bound immunoglobulins serve as receptors which, upon binding of a specific antigen, trigger the clonal expansion and differentiation of B lymphocytes into immunoglobulins- secreting plasma cells. Secreted immunoglobulins mediate the effector phase of humoral immunity, which results in
   4545..4666    +  polyA_signal   SV40 poly(A) signal: SV40 polyadenylation signal
   4875..5463    -  rep_origin     ori: high-copy-number ColE1/pMB1/pBR322/pUC origin of replication
   5634..6494    -  CDS            AmpR: β-lactamase; bla; confers resistance to ampicillin, carbenicillin, and related antibiotics
   6495..6599    -  promoter       AmpR promoter: bla
   6694..6729    +  CDS            rop (fragment): Rop protein, which maintains plasmids at low copy number; rop
   6752..7082    +  promoter       SV40 promoter: SV40 enhancer and early promoter
   7205..7304    +  misc_feature   bom (fragment): basis of mobility region from pBR322
   7332..7760    -  rep_origin     f1 ori (sequence partly withheld): f1 bacteriophage origin of replication; arrow indicates direction of (+) strand synthesis
   7764..7921    -  CDS            lacZα (fragment): LacZα fragment of β-galactosidase; lacZ fragment
