[The description below was written by a language model from this plasmid's Addgene catalogue record and pLannotate feature annotations shown in this document.]
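Description:
Sema4d-Fc-His is a mammalian expression plasmid built on the pCMVi-SV40ori backbone for producing a soluble, tagged form of mouse Semaphorin 4D (also called CD100). The 2,196 bp insert encodes only the extracellular region of Sema4d and was cloned between NotI and AscI sites, both of which are retained. This places it in frame with a backbone-encoded C-terminal fusion consisting of the Fc region of human IgG1 followed by a six-histidine tag. Transcription is driven by the human cytomegalovirus immediate early enhancer and promoter. CMV intron A lies between the promoter and the coding sequence, an arrangement generally used to boost expression in mammalian cells, and the transcript ends at an SV40 polyadenylation signal. The feature table shows the Sema4d and IGHG1 annotations overlapping slightly, which probably reflects the automated annotation rather than a real overlap in the coding design. The His tag is not annotated separately.

In bacteria the roughly 7.9 kb plasmid replicates at high copy from a ColE1/pUC-type origin and is selected with ampicillin through the β-lactamase gene. The backbone also carries an SV40 enhancer/early promoter region, which contains the SV40 origin referred to in the backbone name and can support episomal amplification in cells expressing large T antigen. It further includes an f1 phage origin and residual fragments of rop, bom and lacZα. No mammalian selection marker is annotated, which is consistent with transient transfection. The Fc portion dimerises the ectodomain and, like the His tag, provides a handle for capture, purification or detection. The associated publication describes an extracellular biochemical screen for receptor–ligand interactions involved in neuronal recognition in the retina.
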