Addgene plasmid #72157: Sema4d-Fc-His
Purpose: Expresses the extracellular region of the Sema4D protein, C-terminally fused to the Fc region of human IgG1 + 6X histidine tag.
Depositing lab: Woj Wojtowicz. Depositing organization: University of California, Berkeley. Publication: An extracellular biochemical screen reveals that FLRTs and Unc5s mediate neuronal subtype recognition in the retina. Visser JJ, Cheng Y, Perry SC, Chastain AB, Parsa B, Masri SS, Ray TA, Kay JN, Wojtowicz WM. Elife. 2015 Dec 3;4. pii: e08149. doi: 10.7554/eLife.08149. PubMed 26633812.
Backbone
  Vector backbone: pCMVi-SV40ori
  Vector type: Mammalian Expression
Growth in bacteria
  Bacterial resistance: Ampicillin, 100 μg/mL
  Growth temperature: 37°C
  Growth strain: DH5alpha
  Copy number: High Copy
Gene/Insert
  Gene/Insert name: Sema4d (alt names: Semaphorin 4D; CD100; Semaj; Semcl2; coll-4; Semacl2; NCBI gene ID 20354; Reference sequence NM_001281880.1)
  Species: M. musculus (mouse)
  Insert size (bp): 2196
  Entrez Gene: Sema4d (a.k.a. CD100, Semacl2, Semaj, Semcl2, coll-4)
  Promoter: CMV
  Tag / fusion protein: Fc-His (C terminal on backbone)
  Cloning method: Restriction Enzyme; 5′ cloning site NotI (not destroyed); 3′ cloning site AscI (not destroyed)
  Sequencing primers: 5′ GTCAGAGGTAACTCCCGTTGC; 3′ ATCATGAGGGTGTCCTTG
Terms and licenses: Academic/Nonprofit Terms; Industry Terms: Not Available to Industry
How to cite: Sema4d-Fc-His was a gift from Woj Wojtowicz (Addgene plasmid # 72157 ; http://n2t.net/addgene:72157 ; RRID:Addgene_72157)
