>Addgene plasmid #72157 | Sema4d-Fc-His | addgene partial sequence | sequence record 138944 | pMRB101-F 5'-aagatgcaggcagctgagtt-3'
ACGGTGGAGGGCAGTGTAGTCTGAGCAGTACTCGTTGCTGCCGCGCGCGCCACCAGACATAATAGCTGAC
AGACTAACAGACTGTTCCTTTCCATGGGTCTTTTCTGCAGAAGCTTGAATTCTCGAGGATCCGCGGCCGC
GCCACCATGAGGATGTGTGCCCCCGTTAGGGGGCTGTTCTTGGCCCTGGTGGTAGTGTTGAGAACCGCGG
TGGCATTTGCACCTGTGCCTCGGCTCACCTGGGAACATGGAGAGGTAGGTCTGGTGCAGTTTCACAAGCC
AGGCATCTTTAACTACTCGGCCTTGCTGATGAGTGAGGACAAAGACACTCTGTATGTAGGCGCCCGGGAA
GCAGTCTTTGCAGTGAATGCGCTGAACATCTCTGAGAAGCAACATGAGGTATATTGGAAGGTCTCTGAAG
ACAAAAAATCCAAGTGTGCAGAGAAGGGGAAATCAAAGCAGACGGAATGCCTAAACTACATTCGAGTACT
ACAGCCACTAAGCAGCACTTCCCTCTATGTGTGTGGGACCAATGCGTTCCAGCCCACCTGTGACCACCTG
AACTTGACATCCTTCAAGTTTCTGGGGAAAAGTGAAGATGGCAAAGGAAGATGCCCCTTCGACCCCGCCC
ACAGCTACACATCAGTCATGGTTGGGGGCGAGCTCTACTCTGGGACGTCCTATAATTTCTTGGGCAGTGA
ACCCATCATCTCTCGAAACTCTTCCCACAGTCCCTTGAGGACGGAGTATGCCATCCCGTGGCTGAACGAG
CCTAGCTTCGTCTTTGCTGACGTGATCCAGAAA
