>Addgene plasmid #72157 | Sema4d-Fc-His | addgene partial sequence | sequence record 138946 | SV40pA-R 5'-GAAATTTGTGATGCTATTGC-3'
ATAAGATCTCTAGATTAATGGTGATGGTGATGATGGCCGCCTTTACCCGGAGACAGGGAGAGGCTCTTCT
GCGTGTAGTGGTTGTGCAGAGCCTCATGCATCACGGAGCATGAGAAGACGTTCCCCTGCTGCCACCTGCT
CTTGTCCACGGTGAGCTTGCTGTAGAGGAAGAAGGAGCCGTCGGAGTCCAGCACGGGAGGCGTGGTCTTG
TAGTTGTTCTCCGGCTGCCCATTGCTCTCCCACTCCACGGCGATGTCGCTGGGATAGAAGCCTTTGACCA
GGCAGGTCAGGCTGACCTGGTTCTTGGTCAGCTCATCCCGGGATGGGGGCAGGGTATACACCTGTGGTTC
TCGGGGCTGCCCTTTGGCTTTGGAGATGGTTTTCTCGATGGGGGCTGGGAGGGCTTTGTTGGAGACCTTG
CACTTGTACTCCTTGCCATTCAGCCAGTCCTGGTGCAGGACGGTGAGGACGCTGACCACACGGTACGTGC
TGTTGTACTGCTCCTCCCGCGGCTTTGTCTTGGCATTATGCACCTCCACGCCGTCCACGTACCAGTTGAA
CTTGACCTCAGGGTCTTCGTGGCTCACGTCCACCACCACGCATGTGACCTCAGGGGTCCGGGAGATCATG
AGGGTGTCCTTGGGTTTTGGGGGGAAGAGGAAGACTGACGGTCCCCCCAGGAGTTCAGGTGCTGGGCACG
GTGGGCATGTGTGAGTTTTGTCAGGCGCGCCGTTGTCACTGGACTTGAGATACACCGTCTTCTCTGAGTG
GAGCTGGGGGACCGTGTTGATGACCATCTTTGGTTCACAGGATGTGCCGGA
